>Addgene plasmid #199745 | pAAV.cc81-mut | addgene full sequence | sequence record 392582 | Addgene NGS Result
GATATCCTTAAGGTCCTGTATTAGAGGTCACGTGAGTGTTTTGCGACATTTTGCGACACCATGTGGTCAC
GCTGGGTATTTAAGCCCGAGTGAGCACGCAGGGTCTCCATTTTGAAGCGGGAGGTTTGAACGCGCAGCCA
CCACGCCGGGGTTTTACGAGATTGTGATTAAGGTCCCCAGCGACCTTGACGAGCATCTGCCCGGCATTTC
TGACAGCTTTGTGAACTGGGTGGCCGAGAAGGAATGGGAGTTGCCGCCAGATTCTGACATGGATCTGAAT
CTGATTGAGCAGGCACCCCTGACCGTGGCCGAGAAGCTGCAGCGCGACTTTCTGACGGAATGGCGCCGTG
TGAGTAAGGCCCCGGAGGCCCTTTTCTTTGTGCAATTTGAGAAGGGAGAGAGCTACTTCCACATGCACGT
GCTCGTGGAAACCACCGGGGTGAAATCCATGGTTTTGGGACGTTTCCTGAGTCAGATTCGCGAAAAACTG
ATTCAGAGAATTTACCGCGGGATCGAGCCGACTTTGCCAAACTGGTTCGCGGTCACAAAGACCAGAAATG
GCGCCGGAGGCGGGAACAAGGTGGTGGATGAGTGCTACATCCCCAATTACTTGCTCCCCAAAACCCAGCC
TGAGCTCCAGTGGGCGTGGACTAATATGGAACAGTATTTAAGCGCCTGTTTGAATCTCACGGAGCGTAAA
CGGTTGGTGGCGCAGCATCTGACGCACGTGTCGCAGACGCAGGAGCAGAACAAAGAGAATCAGAATCCCA
ATTCTGATGCGCCGGTGATCAGATCAAAAACTTCAGCCAGGTACATGGAGCTGGTCGGGTGGCTCGTGGA
CAAGGGGATTACCTCGGAGAAGCAGTGGATCCAGGAGGACCAGGCCTCATACATCTCCTTCAATGCGGCC
TCCAACTCGCGGTCCCAAATCAAGGCTGCCTTGGACAATGCGGGAAAGATTATGAGCCTGACTAAAACCG
CCCCCGACTACCTGGTGGGCCAGCAGCCCGTGGAGGACATTTCCAGCAATCGGATTTATAAAATTTTGGA
ACTAAACGGGTACGATCCCCAATATGCGGCTTCCGTCTTTCTGGGATGGGCCACGAAAAAGTTCGGCAAG
AGGAACACCATCTGGCTGTTTGGGCCTGCAACTACCGGGAAGACCAACATCGCGGAGGCCATAGCCCACA
CTGTGCCCTTCTACGGGTGCGTAAACTGGACCAATGAGAACTTTCCCTTCAACGACTGTGTCGACAAGAT
GGTGATCTGGTGGGAGGAGGGGAAGATGACCGCCAAGGTCGTGGAGTCGGCCAAAGCCATTCTCGGAGGA
AGCAAGGTGCGCGTGGACCAGAAATGCAAGTCCTCGGCCCAGATAGACCCGACTCCCGTGATCGTCACCT
CCAACACCAACATGTGCGCCGTGATTGACGGGAACTCAACGACCTTCGAACACCAGCAGCCGTTGCAAGA
CCGGATGTTCAAATTTGAACTCACCCGCCGTCTGGATCATGACTTTGGGAAGGTCACCAAGCAGGAAGTC
AAAGACTTTTTCCGGTGGGCAAAGGATCACGTGGTTGAGGTGGAGCATGAATTCTACGTCAAAAAGGGTG
GAGCCAAGAAAAGACCCGCCCCCAGTGACGCAGATATAAGTGAGCCCAAACGGGTGCGCGAGTCAGTTGC
GCAGCCATCGACGTCAGACGCGGAAGCTTCGATCAACTACGCAGACAGGTACCAAAACAAATGTTCTCGT
CACGTGGGCATGAATCTGATGCTGTTTCCCTGCAGACAATGCGAGAGAATGAATCAGAATTCAAATATCT
GCTTCACTCACGGACAGAAAGACTGTTTAGAGTGCTTTCCCGTGTCAGAATCTCAACCCGTTTCTGTCGT
CAAAAAGGCGTATCAGAAACTGTGCTACATTCATCATATCATGGGAAAGGTGCCAGACGCTTGCACTGCC
TGCGATCTGGTCAATGTGGATTTGGATGACTGCATCTTTGAACAATAAATGATTTAAATCAGGTATGGCT
GCCGATGGTTATCTTCCAGATTGGCTCGAGGACAACCTTAGTGAAGGAATTCGCGAGTGGTGGGCTTTGA
AACCTGGAGCCCCTCAACCCAAGGCAAATCAACAACATCAAGACAACGCTCGAGGTCTTGTGCTTCCGGG
TTACAAATACCTTGGACCCGGCAACGGACTCGACAAGGGGGAGCCGGTCAACGCAGCAGACGCGGCGGCC
CTCGAGCACGACAAGGCCTACGACCAGCAGCTCAAGGCCGGAGACAACCCGTACCTCAAGTACAACCACG
CCGACGCCGAGTTCCAGGAGCGGCTCAAAGAAGATACGTCTTTTGGGGGCAACCTCGGGCGAGCAGTCTT
CCAGGCCAAAAAGAGGCTTCTTGAACCTCTTGGTCTGGTTGAGGAAGCGGCTAAGACGGCTCCTGGAAAG
AAGAGGCCTGTAGAGCAGTCTCCTCAGGAACCGGACTCCTCCGCGGGTATTGGCAAATCGGGTGCACAGC
CCGCTAAAAAGAGACTCAATTTCGGTCAGACTGGCGACACAGAGTCAGTCCCAGACCCTCAACCAATCGG
AGAACCTCCCGCAGCCCCCTCAGGTGTGGGATCTCTTACAATGGCTTCAGGTGGTGGCGCACCAGTGGCA
GACAATAACGAAGGTGCCGATGGAGTGGGTAGTTCCTCGGGAAATTGGCATTGCGATTCCCAATGGCTGG
GGGACAGAGTCATCACCACCAGCACCCGAACCTGGGCCCTGCCCACCTACAACAATCACCTCTACAAGCA
AATCTCCAACAGCACATCTGGAGGATCTTCAAATGACAACGCCTACTTCGGCTACAGCACCCCCTGGGGG
TATTTTGACTTCAACAGATTCCACTGCCACTTCTCACCACGTGACTGGCAGCGACTCATCAACAACAACT
GGGGATTCCGGCCTAAGCGACTCAACTTCAAGCTCTTCAACATTCAGGTCAAAGAGGTTACGGACAACAA
TGGAGTCAAGACCATCGCCAATAACCTTACCAGCACGGTCCAGGTCTTCACGGACTCAGACTATCAGCTC
CCGTACGTGCTCGGGTCGGCTCACGAGGGCTGCCTCCCGCCGTTCCCAGCGGACGTTTTCATGATTCCTC
AGTACGGGTATCTGACGCTTAATGATGGAAGCCAGGCCGTGGGTCGTTCGTCCTTTTACTGCCTGGAATA
TTTCCCGTCGCAAATGCTAAGAACGGGTAACAACTTCCAGTTCAGCTACGAGTTTGAGAACGTACCTTTC
CATAGCAGCTACGCTCACAGCCAAAGCCTGGACCGACTAATGAATCCACTCATCGACCAATACTTGTACT
ATCTCTCAAAGACTATTAACGGTTCTGGACAGAATCAACAAACGCTAAAATTCAGTGTGGCCGGACCCAG
CAACATGGCTGTCCAGGGAAGAAACTACATACCTGGACCCAGCTACCGACAACAACGTGTCTCAACCACT
GTGACTCAAAACAACAACAGCGAATTTGCTTGGCCTGGAGCTTCTTCTTGGGCTCTCAATGGACGTAATA
GCTTGATGAATCCTGGACCTGCTATGGCCAGCCACAAAGAAGGAGAGGACCGTTTCTTTCCTTTGTCTGG
ATCTTTAATTTTTGGCAAACAAGGAACTGGAAGAGACAACGTGGATGCGGACAAAGTCATGATAACCAAC
GAAGAAGAAATTAAAACTACTAACCCGGTAGCAACGGAGTCCTATGGACAAGTGGCCACAAACCACCAGC
TGAACTCGTCCGTGCCGTCGACCGGCTGGGTTCAAAACCAAGGAATACTTCCGGGTATGGTTTGGCAGGA
CAGAGATGTGTACCTGCAAGGACCCATTTGGGCCAAAATTCCTCACACGGACGGCAACTTTCACCCTTCT
CCGCTGATGGGAGGGTTTGGAATGAAGCACCCGCCTCCTCAGATCCTCATCAAAAACACACCTGTACCTG
CGGATCCTCCAACGGCCTTCAACAAGGACAAGCTGAACTCTTTCATCACCCAGTATTCTACTGGCCAAGT
CAGCGTGGAGATCGAGTGGGAGCTGCAGAAGGAAAACAGCAAGCGCTGGAACCCGGAGATCCAGTACACT
TCCAACTATTACAAGTCTAATAATGTTGAATTTGCTGTTAATACTGAAGGTGTATATAGTGAACCCCGCC
CCATTGGCACCAGATACCTGACTCGTAATCTGTAATTGCTTGTTAATCAATAAACCGTTTAATTCGTTTC
AGTTGAACTTTGGTCTAGAGATATCAGCAAAAGGCCAGGAACCGTAAAAAGGCCGCGTTGCTGGCGTTTT
TCCATAGGCTCCGCCCCCCTGACGAGCATCACAAAAATCGACGCTCAAGTCAGAGGTGGCGAAACCCGAC
AGGACTATAAAGATACCAGGCGTTTCCCCCTGGAAGCTCCCTCGTGCGCTCTCCTGTTCCGACCCTGCCG
CTTACCGGATACCTGTCCGCCTTTCTCCCTTCGGGAAGCGTGGCGCTTTCTCATAGCTCACGCTGTAGGT
ATCTCAGTTCGGTGTAGGTCGTTCGCTCCAAGCTGGGCTGTGTGCACGAACCCCCCGTTCAGCCCGACCG
CTGCGCCTTATCCGGTAACTATCGTCTTGAGTCCAACCCGGTAAGACACGACTTATCGCCACTGGCAGCA
GCCACTGGTAACAGGATTAGCAGAGCGAGGTATGTAGGCGGTGCTACAGAGTTCTTGAAGTGGTGGCCTA
ACTACGGCTACACTAGAAGAACAGTATTTGGTATCTGCGCTCTGCTGAAGCCAGTTACCTTCGGAAAAAG
AGTTGGTAGCTCTTGATCCGGCAAACAAACCACCGCTGGTAGCGGTGGTTTTTTTGTTTGCAAGCAGCAG
ATTACGCGCAGAAAAAAAGGATCTCAAGAAGATCCTTTGATCTTTTCTACGGGGTCTGACGCTCAGTGGA
ACGAAAACTCACGTTAAGGGATTTTGGTCATGAGATTATCAAAAAGGATCTTCACCTAGATCCTTTTAAA
TTAAAAATGAAGTTTTAAATCAATCTAAAGTATATATGAGTAAACTTGGTCTGACAGTTACCAATGCTTA
ATCAGTGAGGCACCTATCTCAGCGATCTGTCTATTTCGTTCATCCATAGTTGCCTGGCTCCCCGTCGTGT
AGATAACTACGATACGGGAGGGCTTACCATCTGGCCCCAGTGCTGCAATGATACCGCGAGACCCACGCTC
ACCGGCTCCAGATTTATCAGCAATAAACCAGCCAGCCGGAAGGGCCGAGCGCAGAAGTGGTCCTGCAACT
TTATCCGCCTCCATCCAGTCTATTAATTGTTGCCGGGAAGCTAGAGTAAGTAGTTCGCCAGTTAATAGTT
TGCGCAACGTTGTTGCCATTGCTACAGGCATCGTGGTGTCACGCTCGTCGTTTGGTATGGCTTCATTCAG
CTCCGGTTCCCAACGATCAAGGCGAGTTACATGATCCCCCATGTTGTGCAAAAAAGCGGTTAGCTCCTTC
GGTCCTCCGATCGTTGTCAGAAGTAAGTTGGCCGCAGTGTTATCACTCATGGTTATGGCAGCACTGCATA
ATTCTCTTACTGTCATGCCATCCGTAAGATGCTTTTCTGTGACTGGTGAGTACTCAACCAAGTCATTCTG
AGAATAGTGTATGCGGCGACCGAGTTGCTCTTGCCCGGCGTCAATACGGGATAATACCGCGCCACATAGC
AGAACTTTAAAAGTGCTCATCATTGGAAAACGTTCTTCGGGGCGAAAACTCTCAAGGATCTTACCGCTGT
TGAGATCCAGTTCGATGTAACCCACTCGTGCACCCAACTGATCTTCAGCATCTTTTACTTTCACCAGCGT
TTCTGGGTGAGCAAAAACAGGAAGGCAAAATGCCGCAAAAAAGGGAATAAGGGCGACACGGAAATGTTGA
ATACTCATACTCTTCCTTTTTCAATATTATTGAAGCATTTATCAGGGTTATTGTCTCATGAGCGGATACA
TATTTGAATGTATTTAGAAAAATAAACAAATAGGGGTTCCGCGCACATTTCCCCGAAAAGTGCCACCT
Features (pLannotate 1.2.2; 5 found; start..end, strand, type, name):
    815..2005    +  CDS            Rep52: REP52_AAV2S - Experimental evidence at protein level: Swiss-Prot protein existence level 1. Plays a critical role during packaging of viral DNA into empty capsids, where they are thought to be part of the packaging motor complex. The single stranded genomic DNA is packaged in a 3' to 5' direction and requires the association between viral DNA and Rep40. Regulates host PKA activity by interacting with host PRKX as a mechanism to interfere with helper virus propagation and to promote its own replication. From Adeno-associated virus 2 (isolate Srivastava/1982) (AAV-2).
   2025..4232    +  CDS            VP1: CAPSD_AAV2S - Experimental evidence at protein level: Swiss-Prot protein existence level 1. Capsid protein self-assembles to form an icosahedral capsid with a T=1 symmetry, about 22 nm in diameter, and consisting of 60 copies of three size variants of the capsid protein VP1, VP2 and VP3 which differ in their N-terminus. The capsid encapsulates the genomic ssDNA. Binds to host cell heparan sulfate and uses host ITGA5-ITGB1 as coreceptor on the cell surface to provide virion attachment to target cell. This attachment induces virion internalization predominantly through clathrin-dependent endocyt
   4339..4927    -  rep_origin     ori: high-copy-number ColE1/pMB1/pBR322/pUC origin of replication
   5098..5958    -  CDS            AmpR: β-lactamase; bla; confers resistance to ampicillin, carbenicillin, and related antibiotics
   5959..6063    -  promoter       AmpR promoter: bla
