[The description below was written by a language model from this plasmid's Addgene catalogue record and pLannotate feature annotations shown in this document.]
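Description:
pAAV.cc81-mut is a Rep/Cap packaging plasmid for producing recombinant adeno-associated virus, built on the small pMCV backbone (about 1.8 kb of a roughly 6.1 kb total). It is maintained in bacteria through a high-copy ColE1/pUC-type origin and selected with ampicillin via a β-lactamase gene driven by its own bla promoter. The catalogue classifies it as a mammalian expression/AAV vector. No ITRs or packaging substrate are annotated, consistent with a helper construct that supplies viral proteins in trans rather than being packaged itself.

The payload consists of the AAV2 replication genes followed directly by an engineered capsid gene. The feature table annotates a Rep52 reading frame, which functions in the motor that loads single-stranded genomes into preformed capsids. The unannotated sequence upstream of it may carry the remainder of the rep region, but the annotation does not confirm this, and no promoters for rep or cap are annotated. Immediately downstream lies a VP1-length capsid open reading frame of about 2.2 kb. The annotation tool matched it to the AAV2 capsid, but this is only a homology match and the record does not state the parental serotype. The insert is described as the synthetic AAV.cc81 Cap with amino acids 586–592 mutated. VP1, VP2 and VP3 from this frame assemble into the 60-subunit icosahedral shell.

One inconsistency is worth noting: the backbone modification field refers to AAV.cc84 Cap, whereas the name, purpose and insert fields all say cc81. The plasmid comes from work on structure-guided capsid evolution for improved central nervous system gene delivery, and would typically be used with an ITR-flanked transgene plasmid and adenoviral helper functions to make cc81-pseudotyped vectors.
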