Addgene plasmid #199745: pAAV.cc81-mut
Purpose: Expresses AAV2 Rep and AAV.cc81 Cap
Depositing lab: Aravind Asokan. Depositing organization: Duke University. Publication: Structure-guided AAV capsid evolution strategies for enhanced CNS gene delivery. Gonzalez TJ, Mitchell-Dick A, Blondel LO, Fanous MM, Hull JA, Oh DK, Moller-Tank S, Castellanos Rivera RM, Piedrahita JA, Asokan A. Nat Protoc. 2023 Sep 21. doi: 10.1038/s41596-023-00875-y. PubMed 37735235.
Backbone
  Vector backbone: pMCV
  Backbone size w/o insert (bp): 1799
  Total vector size (bp): 6088
  Modifications to backbone: Inserted AAV2 Rep and AAV.cc84 Cap
  Vector type: Mammalian Expression, AAV
Growth in bacteria
  Bacterial resistance: Ampicillin, 100 μg/mL
  Growth temperature: 37°C
  Growth strain: NEB Stable
  Copy number: High Copy
Gene/Insert
  Gene/Insert name: AAV.cc81 Cap
  Species: Synthetic
  Insert size (bp): 2211
  Mutation: mutated amino acids 586-592 in Cap
  Cloning method: Restriction Enzyme; 5′ cloning site EcoRV (not destroyed); 3′ cloning site None (unknown if destroyed)
  Sequencing primers: 5′ CATGTGGTCACGCTGGGTATTTAAG
Terms and licenses: Academic/Nonprofit Terms; Industry Terms: Not Available to Industry
How to cite: pAAV.cc81-mut was a gift from Aravind Asokan (Addgene plasmid # 199745 ; http://n2t.net/addgene:199745 ; RRID:Addgene_199745)
